>Addgene plasmid #34265 | KHBD00110 | depositor partial sequence | sequence record 40832 | KHBD00110 sequence 1155 bps
ATGCATCTGAACCATGCGACAGCCGCCACGGCAGCCATGGCCAACTATCAGCACTACCAACTGCCAGCCT
CCCATGGCGGTGGCGGCGGAGGAGGAGGTGGCGGTGGCGGTGGAGGAGGGAGTAATGGTGGATCTGGACC
GGGTCCCAACTCGGGACAGCAGCAGCCCACCACACTGGCCAGCCTGCAACAGAGTCCCTTTGCGCTGCAT
CAACTCACCGCCGTGCAGGCCATCCAGCACCCTACCCACCAAGCCATGCTCCATCCACAGCACCCGCTGG
TCCATTTGCTGGACATATCCACTACAACAGCGAACAGTGGCGGAGGAGGCGGGGGCAGCCACACGCCCAT
TTCTCCTATGAAACAGGAGGTGCAGAGCGTGATTAGCGAGGAGGAGGTGGTGGTGGACGATCCGCGCAAG
AAGAAACAGTGCCACGTGTGCAAGAACAAGTTCCGGCAGCTGACCACGTTACGCAACCACATGAAGATCC
ACACGGACGAGCGGCCCTACAAGTGCAAACACTGCGACAAGGCCTTCCGCCAGATCTCGACGCTAACCAA
CCACGTGAAAATCCACACCGGAGAAAAGCCGTTCACCTGCAACATCTGCGCCAAGGACTTTCGCCAGCAG
AGCACCTTGATCAATCACATCAAGACGCACAAGGCGGCGGAGTCCAGCACGCCAACTTCCCTGTTGAACT
ATCAGCCGCAGACGGGCAGTGGCAAACACCGAAAGTCCCAGATGCACCAGGCCTACCAGCAGCAGCATCA
GCGCGTCCAAATCTCAAAGACCTTGTATTCCGGCAGCTACAGCTCGCCGGCGGCCGAGGAGCTGGTGAAG
CCGTTCCAGTGTAGCGTTTGCAAGCGCCGCTTCCCGCAGCTGAGCACGCTGCACAACCACGAGCGGACCC
ACATCGATCCTAAGCCGTACAAGTGCGAAACGTGTGACAAGTCCTTTAGCCAGCTGGCGACGCTGGCCAA
CCACAAGAAGATCCACACGGGCGACAAGCCGTACACGTGTTCCTACTGCCACATGCAGTTCCGCCAGCAG
AGCACCCTTACCAACCACCTCAAGACGCACACGCATCAGATAGCGCCTGGAGGCGTCGGTGGAGCAGGAG
GCGGCGGAGGCGCCGTCACAGCCACAGCTTTTATT
