>Addgene plasmid #34265 | KHBD00110 | addgene partial sequence | sequence record 41925 | M13-Rev 5'-CAGGAAACAGCTATGACC-3'
ATTTTATTTTGACTGATAGTGACCTGTTCGTTGCAACAAATTGATAAGCAATGCTTTCTTATAATGCCAA
CTTTGTACAAGAAAGTTGGCAAAATAAAAGCTGTGGCTGTGACGGCGCCTCCGCCGCCTCCTGCTCCACC
GACGCCTCCAGGCGCTATCTGATGCGTGTGCGTCTTGAGGTGGTTGGTAAGGGTGCTCTGCTGGCGGAAC
TGCATGTGGCAGTAGGAACACGTGTACGGCTTGTCGCCCGTGTGGATCTTCTTGTGGTTGGCCAGCGTCG
CCAGCTGGCTAAAGGACTTGTCACACGTTTCGCACTTGTACGGCTTAGGATCGATGTGGGTCCGCTCGTG
GTTGTGCAGCGTGCTCAGCTGCGGGAAGCGGCGCTTGCAAACGCTACACTGGAACGGCTTCACCAGCTCC
TCGGCCGCCGGCGAGCTGTAGCTGCCGGAATACAAGGTCTTTGAGATTTGGACGCGCTGATGCTGCTGCT
GGTAGGCCTGGTGCATCTGGGACTTTCGGTGTTTGCCACTGCCCGTCTGCGGCTGATAGTTCAACAGGGA
AGTTGGCGTGCTGGACTCCGCCGCCTTGTGCGTCTTGATGTGATTGATCAAGGTGCTCTGCTGGCGAAAG
TCCTTGGCGCAGATGTTGCAGGTGAACGGCTTTTCTCCGGTGTGGATTTT
