[The description below was written by a language model from this plasmid's Addgene catalogue record.]
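Description:
KHBD00110 is a Gateway clone built on the Invitrogen pDONR221 backbone, carrying the open reading frame of the Drosophila melanogaster gene CG4360 (FBgn0038787). Although the vector type is catalogued as a Gateway donor vector, a pDONR221 derivative with an ORF inserted by Gateway cloning functions as an entry clone. In that arrangement the insert would normally be flanked by attL recombination sites, which allow it to be transferred into attR-containing destination vectors by an LR reaction. The record gives no feature table, so these sites are inferred from the standard design of the backbone rather than listed. The plasmid is a high-copy construct maintained in E. coli under kanamycin selection. The backbone without insert is recorded as 2536 bp and the insert as 1155 bp. M13 forward and reverse priming sites flank the cloning region and are used for sequence verification.

The construct has no stated promoter, tag or reporter for expressing the insert, which is consistent with its role as a shuttle clone rather than an expression vector. The depositor notes that ORFs in this collection were cloned open-ended, without a stop codon. This allows the CG4360 coding sequence to be fused in frame to C-terminal tags or domains supplied by the chosen destination vector. The clone belongs to a collection associated with work on automated screening of protein–DNA interactions at Drosophila regulatory elements. This suggests it serves as a source ORF for building fusion constructs for such assays, although the record does not specify particular destination vectors or describe the function of CG4360.
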