Addgene plasmid #34265: KHBD00110
Depositing lab: Bart Deplancke. Depositing organization: Swiss Federal Institute of Technology (EPFL). Publication: Automated protein-DNA interaction screening of Drosophila regulatory elements. Korneel Hens, Jean-Daniel Feuz, Alina Isakova, Antonina Lagovitina, Andreas Massouras, Julien Bryois, Patrick Callaerts, Susan E. Celniker, Bart Deplancke. Nat Methods. 2011 Oct 30;8(12):1065-70. 10.1038/nmeth.1763 PubMed 22037703.
Backbone
  Vector backbone: pDONR221
  Backbone manufacturer: Invitrogen
  Backbone size w/o insert (bp): 2536
  Vector type: Gateway Donor Vector
Growth in bacteria
  Bacterial resistance: Kanamycin, 50 μg/mL
  Growth temperature: 37°C
  Growth strain: DH5alpha
  Copy number: High Copy
Gene/Insert
  Gene/Insert name: CG4360 (alt names: FBgn0038787; CG4360)
  Species: D. melanogaster (fly)
  Insert size (bp): 1155
  Entrez Gene: CG4360 (a.k.a. Dmel_CG4360, Dmel\CG4360)
  Cloning method: Gateway Cloning
  Sequencing primers: 5′ M13F; 3′ M13R
Terms and licenses: Academic/Nonprofit Terms; Industry Terms: Not Available to Industry
Depositor comments: Please note that the ORFs in this collection were cloned open-ended (without a stop codon).
How to cite: KHBD00110 was a gift from Bart Deplancke (Addgene plasmid # 34265 ; http://n2t.net/addgene:34265 ; RRID:Addgene_34265)
